>Addgene plasmid #161423 | pDONR221-SV2A_STOP | addgene full sequence | sequence record 355049 | Addgene NGS Result
CAAATAATGATTTTATTTTGACTGATAGTGACCTGTTCGTTGCAACACATTGATGAGCAATGCTTTTTTA
TAATGCCAACTTTGTACAAAAAAGCAGGCTCCACCATGGAGGAGGGCTTCCGGGATAGAGCCGCCTTTAT
CAGGGGCGCCAAGGACATCGCCAAGGAGGTGAAGAAGCACGCCGCCAAGAAGGTGGTGAAGGGCCTGGAT
CGGGTGCAGGACGAGTACTCTCGGAGATCCTATTCTAGATTCGAGGAGGAGGACGATGACGATGACTTTC
CAGCCCCCAGCGATGGCTACTATCGCGGCGAGGGCACACAGGACGAGGAGGAGGGAGGAGCAAGCTCCGA
TGCAACCGAGGGACACGACGAGGATGACGAGATCTACGAGGGAGAGTATCAGGGAATCCCAAGGGCAGAG
TCCGGAGGCAAGGGCGAGAGAATGGCCGATGGAGCACCTCTGGCCGGCGTGAGGGGAGGACTGTCTGACG
GCGAGGGCCCCCCTGGCGGCAGGGGCGAGGCCCAGAGGCGCAAGGAGAGGGAGGAGCTGGCACAGCAGTA
CGAGGCAATCCTGAGGGAGTGCGGACACGGCCGCTTCCAGTGGACACTGTATTTTGTGCTGGGACTGGCC
CTGATGGCAGATGGAGTGGAGGTGTTTGTGGTGGGATTCGTGCTGCCAAGCGCCGAGAAGGATATGTGCC
TGAGCGACTCCAACAAGGGCATGCTGGGACTCATCGTCTATCTTGGTATGATGGTGGGCGCCTTCCTGTG
GGGAGGACTGGCAGACAGGCTGGGCCGGAGACAGTGCCTGCTGATCTCTCTGAGCGTGAATTCCGTGTTC
GCCTTCTTTTCTAGCTTTGTGCAGGGCTACGGCACCTTCCTGTTTTGTAGGCTGCTGTCCGGAGTGGGAA
TCGGAGGATCTATCCCTATCGTGTTCTCCTATTTTTCTGAGTTCCTGGCCCAGGAGAAGAGAGGCGAGCA
CCTGAGCTGGCTGTGCATGTTCTGGATGATCGGAGGCGTGTATGCAGCAGCAATGGCATGGGCAATCATC
CCACACTACGGCTGGAGCTTTCAGATGGGCTCCGCCTATCAGTTCCACTCTTGGCGGGTGTTCGTGCTGG
TGTGCGCCTTTCCAAGCGTGTTCGCAATCGGCGCCCTGACCACACAGCCTGAGTCCCCACGCTTCTTTCT
GGAGAACGGCAAGCACGATGAGGCCTGGATGGTGCTGAAGCAGGTGCACGACACCAATATGCGGGCCAAG
GGCCACCCTGAGAGAGTGTTCAGCGTGACCCACATCAAGACAATCCACCAGGAGGATGAGCTGATCGAGA
TCCAGTCCGACACCGGCACATGGTACCAGCGGTGGGGCGTGAGAGCCCTGAGCCTGGGAGGACAAGTGTG
GGGAAACTTTCTGTCCTGCTTCGGCCCAGAGTATAGGCGCATCACCCTGATGATGATGGGCGTGTGGTTT
ACAATGTCCTTCTCTTACTATGGCCTGACCGTGTGGTTCCCAGATATGATCAGACACCTGCAGGCCGTGG
ACTACGCCTCTAGGACCAAGGTGTTTCCAGGAGAGAGGGTGGAGCACGTGACCTTCAACTTTACACTGGA
GAATCAGATCCACAGGGGCGGCCAGTACTTTAATGATAAGTTCATCGGCCTGCGCCTGAAGAGCGTGTCC
TTTGAGGATTCCCTGTTCGAGGAGTGCTATTTTGAGGACGTGACCTCCTCTAACACATTCTTTCGGAATT
GTACCTTCATCAACACAGTGTTTTACAACACAGATCTGTTCGAGTACAAGTTCGTGAACTCTAGACTGAT
CAATAGCACCTTCCTGCACAACAAGGAGGGATGTCCACTGGACGTGACCGGAACAGGAGAGGGAGCCTAC
ATGGTGTATTTCGTGAGCTTCCTGGGCACCCTGGCCGTGCTGCCTGGCAATATCGTGTCTGCCCTGCTGA
TGGACAAGATCGGCAGGCTGAGGATGCTGGCAGGAAGCTCCGTGATGAGCTGCGTGTCCTGTTTCTTTCT
GAGCTTCGGCAACTCTGAGAGCGCCATGATCGCCCTGCTGTGCCTGTTTGGCGGCGTGTCTATCGCCAGC
TGGAATGCCCTGGATGTGCTGACAGTGGAGCTGTACCCCTCCGACAAGCGGACCACAGCCTTCGGCTTTC
TGAACGCACTGTGCAAGCTGGCAGCCGTGCTGGGCATCTCCATCTTTACCTCTTTCGTGGGCATCACAAA
GGCAGCACCTATCCTGTTCGCAAGCGCCGCCCTGGCCCTGGGCTCTAGCCTGGCCCTGAAGCTGCCAGAG
ACCAGAGGCCAGGTGCTGCAGTAAGACCCAGCTTTCTTGTACAAAGTTGGCATTATAAGAAAGCATTGCT
TATCAATTTGTTGCAACGAACAGGTCACTATCAGTCAAAATAAAATCATTATTTGCCATCCAGCTGATAT
CCCCTATAGTGAGTCGTATTACATGGTCATAGCTGTTTCCTGGCAGCTCTGGCCCGTGTCTCAAAATCTC
TGATGTTACATTGCACAAGATAAAAATATATCATCATGAACAATAAAACTGTCTGCTTACATAAACAGTA
ATACAAGGGGTGTTATGAGCCATATTCAACGGGAAACGTCGAGGCCGCGATTAAATTCCAACATGGATGC
TGATTTATATGGGTATAAATGGGCTCGCGATAATGTCGGGCAATCAGGTGCGACAATCTATCGCTTGTAT
GGGAAGCCCGATGCGCCAGAGTTGTTTCTGAAACATGGCAAAGGTAGCGTTGCCAATGATGTTACAGATG
AGATGGTCAGACTAAACTGGCTGACGGAATTTATGCCTCTTCCGACCATCAAGCATTTTATCCGTACTCC
TGATGATGCATGGTTACTCACCACTGCGATCCCCGGAAAAACAGCATTCCAGGTATTAGAAGAATATCCT
GATTCAGGTGAAAATATTGTTGATGCGCTGGCAGTGTTCCTGCGCCGGTTGCATTCGATTCCTGTTTGTA
ATTGTCCTTTTAACAGCGATCGCGTATTTCGTCTCGCTCAGGCGCAATCACGAATGAATAACGGTTTGGT
TGATGCGAGTGATTTTGATGACGAGCGTAATGGCTGGCCTGTTGAACAAGTCTGGAAAGAAATGCATAAA
CTTTTGCCATTCTCACCGGATTCAGTCGTCACTCATGGTGATTTCTCACTTGATAACCTTATTTTTGACG
AGGGGAAATTAATAGGTTGTATTGATGTTGGACGAGTCGGAATCGCAGACCGATACCAGGATCTTGCCAT
CCTATGGAACTGCCTCGGTGAGTTTTCTCCTTCATTACAGAAACGGCTTTTTCAAAAATATGGTATTGAT
AATCCTGATATGAATAAATTGCAGTTTCATTTGATGCTCGATGAGTTTTTCTAATCAGAATTGGTTAATT
GGTTGTAACACTGGCAGAGCATTACGCTGACTTGACGGGACGGCGCAAGCTCATGACCAAAATCCCTTAA
CGTGAGTTACGCGTCGTTCCACTGAGCGTCAGACCCCGTAGAAAAGATCAAAGGATCTTCTTGAGATCCT
TTTTTTCTGCGCGTAATCTGCTGCTTGCAAACAAAAAAACCACCGCTACCAGCGGTGGTTTGTTTGCCGG
ATCAAGAGCTACCAACTCTTTTTCCGAAGGTAACTGGCTTCAGCAGAGCGCAGATACCAAATACTGTTCT
TCTAGTGTAGCCGTAGTTAGGCCACCACTTCAAGAACTCTGTAGCACCGCCTACATACCTCGCTCTGCTA
ATCCTGTTACCAGTGGCTGCTGCCAGTGGCGATAAGTCGTGTCTTACCGGGTTGGACTCAAGACGATAGT
TACCGGATAAGGCGCAGCGGTCGGGCTGAACGGGGGGTTCGTGCACACAGCCCAGCTTGGAGCGAACGAC
CTACACCGAACTGAGATACCTACAGCGTGAGCTATGAGAAAGCGCCACGCTTCCCGAAGGGAGAAAGGCG
GACAGGTATCCGGTAAGCGGCAGGGTCGGAACAGGAGAGCGCACGAGGGAGCTTCCAGGGGGAAACGCCT
GGTATCTTTATAGTCCTGTCGGGTTTCGCCACCTCTGACTTGAGCGTCGATTTTTGTGATGCTCGTCAGG
GGGGCGGAGCCTATGGAAAAACGCCAGCAACGCGGCCTTTTTACGGTTCCTGGCCTTTTGCTGGCCTTTT
GCTCACATGTTCTTTCCTGCGTTATCCCCTGATTCTGTGGATAACCGTATTACCGCCTTTGAGTGAGCTG
ATACCGCTCGCCGCAGCCGAACGACCGAGCGCAGCGAGTCAGTGAGCGAGGAAGCGGAAGAGCGCCCAAT
ACGCAAACCGCCTCTCCCCGCGCGTTGGCCGATTCATTAATGCAGCTGGCACGACAGGTTTCCCGACTGG
AAAGCGGGCAGTGAGCGCAACGCAATTAATACGCGTACCGCTAGCCAGGAAGAGTTTGTAGAAACGCAAA
AAGGCCATCCGTCAGGATGGCCTTCTGCTTAGTTTGATGCCTGGCAGTTTATGGCGGGCGTCCTGCCCGC
CACCCTCCGGGCCGTTGCTTCACAACGTTCAAATCCGCTCCCGGCGGATTTGTCCTACTCAGGAGAGCGT
TCACCGACAAACAACAGATAAAACGAAAGGCCCAGTCTTCCGACTGAGCCTTTCGTTTTATTTGATGCCT
GGCAGTTCCCTACTCTCGCGTTAACGCTAGCATGGATGTTTTCCCAGTCACGACGTTGTAAAACGACGGC
CAGTCTTAAGCTCGGGCCC
Features (pLannotate 1.2.2; 10 found; start..end, strand, type, name):
      1..100     +  protein_bind   attL1: mutant version of attL; recombination site for the Gateway® LR reaction LR Clonase™
    106..2331    +  CDS            SV2A: SV2A_HUMAN - Also known as KIAA0736. Experimental evidence at protein level: Swiss-Prot protein existence level 1. (Microbial infection) Receptor for the C.botulinum neurotoxin type A2 (BoNT/A, botA); glycosylation is not essential but enhances the interaction (PubMed:29649119). Probably also serves as a receptor for the closely related C.botulinum neurotoxin type A1. From Homo sapiens (Human).
   2336..2435    -  protein_bind   attL2: mutant version of attL; recombination site for the Gateway® LR reaction LR Clonase™
   2453..2471    -  promoter       T7 promoter: promoter for bacteriophage T7 RNA polymerase
   2605..3414    +  CDS            KanR: aminoglycoside phosphotransferase; aph(3')-Ia; confers resistance to kanamycin in bacteria or G418 (Geneticin®) in eukaryotes
   3561..4149    +  rep_origin     ori: high-copy-number ColE1/pMB1/pBR322/pUC origin of replication
   4332..4424    +  CDS            lacI (fragment): lac repressor; lacI; The lac repressor binds to the lac operator to inhibit transcription in E. coli. This inhibition can be relieved by adding lactose or isopropyl-β-D-thiogalactopyranoside (IPTG).
   4479..4506    -  terminator     rrnB T2 terminator: transcription terminator T2 from the E. coli rrnB gene
   4638..4681    +  terminator     rrnB T1 terminator: Escherichia coli rrnB; transcription terminator T1 from the E. coli rrnB gene
   4728..4764    -  CDS            lacZα (fragment): LacZα fragment of β-galactosidase; lacZ fragment
