[The description below was written by a language model from this plasmid's Addgene catalogue record and pLannotate feature annotations shown in this document.]
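Description:
pDONR221-SV2A_STOP is a Gateway entry clone built on the pDONR221 backbone, carrying a codon-optimized open reading frame for human SV2A (synaptic vesicle glycoprotein 2A, also listed as SLC22B1, SV2 or KIAA0736). Although the catalogue classifies it under mammalian expression, the annotated sequence shows no eukaryotic promoter or polyadenylation signal next to the insert. The plasmid therefore serves as a shuttle for moving the ORF into expression vectors rather than as an expression construct in its own right. It is propagated in E. coli through a high-copy ColE1/pUC-type origin and selected with kanamycin via the aph(3')-Ia resistance gene.

The roughly 2.2 kb SV2A coding sequence sits between attL1 and attL2, the recombination sites recognised in the Gateway LR reaction. This arrangement allows directional, in-frame transfer of the ORF into any attR-containing destination vector chosen by the user. This version ends the ORF with a stop codon, so the protein will be produced with a native C-terminus or with N-terminal tags supplied by the destination vector. A companion clone lacking the stop codon exists for C-terminal fusions. Upstream of the cassette, rrnB T1 and T2 terminators insulate the insert from read-through transcription in bacteria. A T7 promoter lies just beyond attL2, pointing back toward the insert on the opposite strand. Short lacI and lacZα fragments are backbone remnants with no functional role.

The plasmid belongs to a consortium collection of solute carrier and related transporter ORFs intended to support transporter research and drug discovery. The full annotated sequence is 4,779 nt, consistent with the stated backbone and insert sizes.
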