Addgene plasmid #161423: pDONR221-SV2A_STOP
Purpose: Gateway entry clone with codon-optimized ORF sequence for subcloning into custom expression vectors. Contains a STOP codon at the end of the codon-optimized ORF sequence.
Depositing lab: RESOLUTE Consortium & Giulio Superti-Furga. Depositing organization: CeMM Research Center for Molecular Medicine. Publication: The RESOLUTE consortium: unlocking SLC transporters for drug discovery. Superti-Furga G, Lackner D, Wiedmer T, Ingles-Prieto A, Barbosa B, Girardi E, Goldmann U, Gurtl B, Klavins K, Klimek C, Lindinger S, Lineiro-Retes E, Muller AC, Onstein S, Redinger G, Reil D, Sedlyarov V, Wolf G, Crawford M, Everley R, ... Steppan CM. Nat Rev Drug Discov. 2020 Jul;19(7):429-430. doi: 10.1038/d41573-020-00056-6. PubMed 32265506.
Backbone
  Vector backbone: pDONR221
  Backbone manufacturer: ThermoFisher Scientific
  Backbone size w/o insert (bp): 2550
  Vector type: Mammalian Expression
Growth in bacteria
  Bacterial resistance: Kanamycin, 50 μg/mL
  Growth temperature: 37°C
  Growth strain: NEB Stable
  Copy number: High Copy
  Growth instructions: We recommend screening multiple colonies to ensure you obtain the full-length plasmid.
Gene/Insert
  Gene/Insert name: SV2A (alt name: SV2, KIAA0736)
  Species: H. sapiens (human)
  Insert size (bp): 2229
  Entrez Gene: SV2A (a.k.a. SLC22B1, SV2)
  Cloning method: Gateway Cloning
  Sequencing primers: 5′ M13-fwd; 3′ M13-rev
Terms and licenses: Academic/Nonprofit Terms; Industry Terms
Depositor comments: This plasmid contains a STOP codon at the end of the codon-optimized ORF. For the version of this plasmid that does not contain a STOP codon, please see Addgene plasmid 132257 For more information on the full Resolute plasmid collection, please see www.addgene.org/depositor-collections/re-solute/. Please provide your feedback on this plasmid to the RESOLUTE consortium by filling out their RESOLUTE repository feedback form: https://forms.office.com/Pages/ResponsePage.aspx?id=0e05yklzmkS7rjFGQL4N7z4feCLQvEJAmVcOCM_u885UN1JJRko0Ukg4TVQwNTZLOUxPQVJWT1NHUCQlQCN0PWcu
How to cite: pDONR221-SV2A_STOP was a gift from RESOLUTE Consortium & Giulio Superti-Furga (Addgene plasmid # 161423 ; http://n2t.net/addgene:161423 ; RRID:Addgene_161423)
