>Addgene plasmid #161423 | pDONR221-SV2A_STOP | depositor partial sequence | sequence record 312781 | Codon-optimized ORF of SV2A
ATGGAGGAGGGCTTCCGGGATAGAGCCGCCTTTATCAGGGGCGCCAAGGACATCGCCAAGGAGGTGAAGA
AGCACGCCGCCAAGAAGGTGGTGAAGGGCCTGGATCGGGTGCAGGACGAGTACTCTCGGAGATCCTATTC
TAGATTCGAGGAGGAGGACGATGACGATGACTTTCCAGCCCCCAGCGATGGCTACTATCGCGGCGAGGGC
ACACAGGACGAGGAGGAGGGAGGAGCAAGCTCCGATGCAACCGAGGGACACGACGAGGATGACGAGATCT
ACGAGGGAGAGTATCAGGGAATCCCAAGGGCAGAGTCCGGAGGCAAGGGCGAGAGAATGGCCGATGGAGC
ACCTCTGGCCGGCGTGAGGGGAGGACTGTCTGACGGCGAGGGCCCCCCTGGCGGCAGGGGCGAGGCCCAG
AGGCGCAAGGAGAGGGAGGAGCTGGCACAGCAGTACGAGGCAATCCTGAGGGAGTGCGGACACGGCCGCT
TCCAGTGGACACTGTATTTTGTGCTGGGACTGGCCCTGATGGCAGATGGAGTGGAGGTGTTTGTGGTGGG
ATTCGTGCTGCCAAGCGCCGAGAAGGATATGTGCCTGAGCGACTCCAACAAGGGCATGCTGGGACTCATC
GTCTATCTTGGTATGATGGTGGGCGCCTTCCTGTGGGGAGGACTGGCAGACAGGCTGGGCCGGAGACAGT
GCCTGCTGATCTCTCTGAGCGTGAATTCCGTGTTCGCCTTCTTTTCTAGCTTTGTGCAGGGCTACGGCAC
CTTCCTGTTTTGTAGGCTGCTGTCCGGAGTGGGAATCGGAGGATCTATCCCTATCGTGTTCTCCTATTTT
TCTGAGTTCCTGGCCCAGGAGAAGAGAGGCGAGCACCTGAGCTGGCTGTGCATGTTCTGGATGATCGGAG
GCGTGTATGCAGCAGCAATGGCATGGGCAATCATCCCACACTACGGCTGGAGCTTTCAGATGGGCTCCGC
CTATCAGTTCCACTCTTGGCGGGTGTTCGTGCTGGTGTGCGCCTTTCCAAGCGTGTTCGCAATCGGCGCC
CTGACCACACAGCCTGAGTCCCCACGCTTCTTTCTGGAGAACGGCAAGCACGATGAGGCCTGGATGGTGC
TGAAGCAGGTGCACGACACCAATATGCGGGCCAAGGGCCACCCTGAGAGAGTGTTCAGCGTGACCCACAT
CAAGACAATCCACCAGGAGGATGAGCTGATCGAGATCCAGTCCGACACCGGCACATGGTACCAGCGGTGG
GGCGTGAGAGCCCTGAGCCTGGGAGGACAAGTGTGGGGAAACTTTCTGTCCTGCTTCGGCCCAGAGTATA
GGCGCATCACCCTGATGATGATGGGCGTGTGGTTTACAATGTCCTTCTCTTACTATGGCCTGACCGTGTG
GTTCCCAGATATGATCAGACACCTGCAGGCCGTGGACTACGCCTCTAGGACCAAGGTGTTTCCAGGAGAG
AGGGTGGAGCACGTGACCTTCAACTTTACACTGGAGAATCAGATCCACAGGGGCGGCCAGTACTTTAATG
ATAAGTTCATCGGCCTGCGCCTGAAGAGCGTGTCCTTTGAGGATTCCCTGTTCGAGGAGTGCTATTTTGA
GGACGTGACCTCCTCTAACACATTCTTTCGGAATTGTACCTTCATCAACACAGTGTTTTACAACACAGAT
CTGTTCGAGTACAAGTTCGTGAACTCTAGACTGATCAATAGCACCTTCCTGCACAACAAGGAGGGATGTC
CACTGGACGTGACCGGAACAGGAGAGGGAGCCTACATGGTGTATTTCGTGAGCTTCCTGGGCACCCTGGC
CGTGCTGCCTGGCAATATCGTGTCTGCCCTGCTGATGGACAAGATCGGCAGGCTGAGGATGCTGGCAGGA
AGCTCCGTGATGAGCTGCGTGTCCTGTTTCTTTCTGAGCTTCGGCAACTCTGAGAGCGCCATGATCGCCC
TGCTGTGCCTGTTTGGCGGCGTGTCTATCGCCAGCTGGAATGCCCTGGATGTGCTGACAGTGGAGCTGTA
CCCCTCCGACAAGCGGACCACAGCCTTCGGCTTTCTGAACGCACTGTGCAAGCTGGCAGCCGTGCTGGGC
ATCTCCATCTTTACCTCTTTCGTGGGCATCACAAAGGCAGCACCTATCCTGTTCGCAAGCGCCGCCCTGG
CCCTGGGCTCTAGCCTGGCCCTGAAGCTGCCAGAGACCAGAGGCCAGGTGCTGCAGTAA
